>Addgene plasmid #132654 | Hy_pMtnA nLuc SV40 | depositor full sequence | sequence record 254816 | Hy_pMtnA nLuc SV40 sequence 7755 bps
AAAAGGCCGCGTTGCTGGCGTTTTTCCATAGGCTCCGCCCCCCTGACGAGCATCACAAAAATCGACGCTC
AAGTCAGAGGTGGCGAAACCCGACAGGACTATAAAGATACCAGGCGTTTCCCCCTGGAAGCTCCCTCGTG
CGCTCTCCTGTTCCGACCCTGCCGCTTACCGGATACCTGTCCGCCTTTCTCCCTTCGGGAAGCGTGGCGC
TTTCTCATAGCTCACGCTGTAGGTATCTCAGTTCGGTGTAGGTCGTTCGCTCCAAGCTGGGCTGTGTGCA
CGAACCCCCCGTTCAGCCCGACCGCTGCGCCTTATCCGGTAACTATCGTCTTGAGTCCAACCCGGTAAGA
CACGACTTATCGCCACTGGCAGCAGCCACTGGTAACAGGATTAGCAGAGCGAGGTATGTAGGCGGTGCTA
CAGAGTTCTTGAAGTGGTGGCCTAACTACGGCTACACTAGAAGGACAGTATTTGGTATCTGCGCTCTGCT
GAAGCCAGTTACCTTCGGAAAAAGAGTTGGTAGCTCTTGATCCGGCAAACAAACCACCGCTGGTAGCGGT
GGTTTTTTTGTTTGCAAGCAGCAGATTACGCGCAGAAAAAAAGGATCTCAAGAAGATCCTTTGATCTTTT
CTACGGGGTCTGACGCTCAGTGGAACGAAAACTCACGTTAAGGGATTTTGGTCATGAGATTATCAAAAAG
GATCTTCACCTAGATCCTTTTAAATTAAAAATGAAGTTTTAAATCAATCTAAAGTATATATGAGTAAACT
TGGTCTGACAGTTACCAATGCTTAATCAGTGAGGCACCTATCTCAGCGATCTGTCTATTTCGTTCATCCA
TAGTTGCCTGACTCCCCGTCGTGTAGATAACTACGATACGGGAGGGCTTACCATCTGGCCCCAGTGCTGC
AATGATACCGCGAGACCCACGCTCACCGGCTCCAGATTTATCAGCAATAAACCAGCCAGCCGGAAGGGCC
GAGCGCAGAAGTGGTCCTGCAACTTTATCCGCCTCCATCCAGTCTATTAATTGTTGCCGGGAAGCTAGAG
TAAGTAGTTCGCCAGTTAATAGTTTGCGCAACGTTGTTGCCATTGCTGCAGGCATCGTGGTGTCACGCTC
GTCGTTTGGTATGGCTTCATTCAGCTCCGGTTCCCAACGATCAAGGCGAGTTACATGATCCCCCATGTTG
TGCAAAAAAGCGGTTAGCTCCTTCGGTCCTCCGATCGTTGTCAGAAGTAAGTTGGCCGCAGTGTTATCAC
TCATGGTTATGGCAGCACTGCATAATTCTCTTACTGTCATGCCATCCGTAAGATGCTTTTCTGTGACTGG
TGAGTACTCAACCAAGTCATTCTGAGAATAGTGTATGCGGCGACCGAGTTGCTCTTGCCCGGCGTCAACA
CGGGATAATACCGCGCCACATAGCAGAACTTTAAAAGTGCTCATCATTGGAAAACGTTCTTCGGGGCGAA
AACTCTCAAGGATCTTACCGCTGTTGAGATCCAGTTCGATGTAACCCACTCGTGCACCCAACTGATCTTC
AGCATCTTTTACTTTCACCAGCGTTTCTGGGTGAGCAAAAACAGGAAGGCAAAATGCCGCAAAAAAGGGA
ATAAGGGCGACACGGAAATGTTGAATACTCATACTCTTCCTTTTTCAATATTATTGAAGCATTTATCAGG
GTTATTGTCTCATGAGCGGATACATATTTGAATGTATTTAGAAAAATAAACAAATAGGGGTTCCGCGCAC
ATTTCCCCGAAAAGTGCCACCTGACGTCTAAGAAACCATTATTATCATGACATTAACCTATAAAAATAGG
CGTATCACGAGGCCCTTTCGTCTTCAAGAATTCACATTTGTACGAATTTTTTTTTTATCAAAAGTTCGAG
TTTTTCACCAATTTCCTCATCAACCGAGCAAGGCAAACGGCTTTGAATAATATGGTGTTATATATACATA
TATCAAATCGCTGCTGACTGCGTGATTGATGGCCCCAAGATTACATATTATCGAATCAGGATTCAGAAGG
AGATCAATGTCAAATGCGGACAGGAACATGAAAGACGCCTGTTATGCGCAATTAAAAATTTGGGTTTAAT
TGCTGTGGAAACTGTTGTTGGCGGCATCTTAAGTTCCTGTTTAACAACATCAACTACTTATGTACGTAGA
AGCGTTTAAGCCATTTGCATACAGATGAGAACTGGCTTTTGTGCTAATCAGTCAAGATGACTCCGATGAT
GATGACTCATTACCTGACCAGTTTTCGCTGCTTTCTTTTCAACAACTACTTGTATATGTATTGTATCCAA
TAGCAATACATTGAATTTCCATGGTCTAGTCACGTATTATCATTTAATTGACACCAAGTCGTGTTATTGT
TGAGCTATCGAGTTCAGCTCAAACATTTCTTATTCCCATGAATAAGCCGGCAAAAATATGCAATCTATGA
AAGTTAATATAAGCAAACCTTACTTTGACTCAATACCAATGCACTTTGTGTCGATAGGTTCACGCAATTG
AGGCGATTATTCCGATAACCCAAGCGATTGACTGTTCCCGTTTCGATTCCAATTGAAATTTGGAAATGTA
CAATAGTTTTGCTATATGCTGTCAAGTACGCTCTTATCTTCTCTGGGTTTTCTTCAGAGTTTCGAAACGC
TTCTTCTTTTTTTTGTTTTTTTTTTTTTGGAATCTCGTATTTTGGAAGGGGCTCCCCTCTGGAATTTGTT
ACACTGTCGTTATCATTGCGAACAAGCGGCCCGAAGCTATCAGCGACTTTAACATTTACAATGCACTTTT
TTACGACCAATTAAATGTACATTTTCCTTTCTTCGCCCGTTGATAAGCGAACGCGATGTGGCGCAGGCAA
TGTGTTGCTCTTGCGACACAAACGCAATCAAAATGGATTCAATTTCGCTTTTTCCCAGTGAAACGAAGAA
CGAACCGACCATCATGATATGCTCCTCTGCATGTTGCGTATTGAATCAATGACAATTTCAATTAAGCCGC
CCGTTCGTCATGCGTTTTCGTGCGCTTCGAAATGCTGATAACGCTGCTGTCCTCCAACTGCTTTGCATGT
GGACACAATTCCATTTATTTAATTCTTTTATTTGGATCGGTTAAATTAAAAAGCGCCTTGTTACGCATTT
AACGTTGTTTCCGGTGCGTGGTGGTTTCATGCTTCTGGGAACGGCAAATGGGTTTAGGATTGGGAACCCC
TCATCATCTGTTGGAATATACTATTCAACCTACAAAAGTAACGTTAAACAACACTACTTTATATTTGATA
TGAATGGCCACACCTTTTATGCCATAAAACATATTGTAAGAGAATACCACTCTTTTTATTCCTTCTTTCC
TTCTTGTACGTTTTTTGCTGTAAGTAGGTCGTGGTGCTGGTGTTGCAGTTGAAATAACTTAAAATATAAA
TCATAAAACTCAAACATAAACTTGACTATTTATTTATTTATTAAGAAAGGAAATATAAATTATAAATTAC
AACAGGTTATGGACCTGCAGCCAAGCTTGGCGCTCGTCCGGGGGCAATGAGATATGAAAAAGCCTGAACT
CACCGCGACGTCTGTCGAGAAGTTTCTGATCGAAAAGTTCGACAGCGTCTCCGACCTGATGCAGCTCTCG
GAGGGCGAAGAATCTCGTGCTTTCAGCTTCGATGTAGGAGGGCGTGGATATGTCCTGCGGGTAAATAGCT
GCGCCGATGGTTTCTACAAAGATCGTTATGTTTATCGGCACTTTGCATCGGCCGCGCTCCCGATTCCGGA
AGTGCTTGACATTGGGGAATTCAGCGAGAGCCTGACCTATTGCATCTCCCGCCGTGCACAGGGTGTCACG
TTGCAAGACCTGCCTGAAACCGAACTGCCCGCTGTTCTGCAGCCGGTCGCGGAGGCCATGGATGCGATCG
CTGCGGCCGATCTTAGCCAGACGAGCGGGTTCGGCCCATTCGGACCGCAAGGAATCGGTCAATACACTAC
ATGGCGTGATTTCATATGCGCGATTGCTGATCCCCATGTGTATCACTGGCAAACTGTGATGGACGACACC
GTCAGTGCGTCCGTCGCGCAGGCTCTCGATGAGCTGATGCTTTGGGCCGAGGACTGCCCCGAAGTCCGGC
ACCTCGTGCACGCGGATTTCGGCTCCAACAATGTCCTGACGGACAATGGCCGCATAACAGCGGTCATTGA
CTGGAGCGAGGCGATGTTCGGGGATTCCCAATACGAGGTCGCCAACATCTTCTTCTGGAGGCCGTGGTTG
GCTTGTATGGAGCAGCAGACGCGCTACTTCGAGCGGAGGCATCCGGAGCTTGCAGGATCGCCGCGGCTCC
GGGCGTATATGCTCCGCATTGGTCTTGACCAACTCTATCAGAGCTTGGTTGACGGCAATTTCGATGATGC
AGCTTGGGCGCAGGGTCGATGCGACGCAATCGTCCGATCCGGAGCCGGGACTGTCGGGCGTACACAAATC
GCCCGCAGAAGCGCGGCCGTCTGGACCGATGGCTGTGTAGAAGTACTCGCCGATAGTGGAAACCGACGCC
CCAGCACTCGTCCGAGGGCAAAGGAATAGAGTAGATGCCGACCGAACAAGAGCTGATTTCGAGAACGCCT
CAGCCAGCAACTCGCGCGAGCCTAGCAAGGCAAATGCGAGAGAACGGCCTTACGCTTGGTGGCACAGTTC
TCGTCCACAGTTCGCTAAGCTCGCTCGGCTGGGTCGCGGGAGGGCCGGTCGCAGTGATTCAGGCCCTTCT
GGATTGTGTTGGTCCCCAGGGCACGATTGTCATGCCCACGCACTCGGGTGATCTGACTGATCCCGCAGAT
TGGAGATCGCCGCCCGTGCCTGCCGATTGGGTGCAGATCTTTGTGAAGGAACCTTACTTCTGTGGTGTGA
CATAATTGGACAAACTACCTACAGAGATTTAAAGCTCTAAGGTAAATATAAAATTTTTAAGTGTATAATG
TGTTAAACTACTGATTCTAATTGTTTGTGTATTTTAGATTCCAACCTATGGAACTGATGAATGGGAGCAG
TGGTGGAATGCCTTTAATGAGGAAAACCTGTTTTGCTCAGAAGAAATGCCATCTAGTGATGATGAGGCTA
CTGCTGACTCTCAACATTCTACTCCTCCAAAAAAGAAGAGAAAGGTAGAAGACCCCAAGGACTTTCCTTC
AGAATTGCTAAGTTTTTTGAGTCATGCTGTGTTTAGTAATAGAACTCTTGCTTGCTTTGCTATTTACACC
ACAAAGGAAAAAGCTGCACTGCTATACAAGAAAATTATGGAAAAATATTCTGTAACCTTTATAAGTAGGC
ATAACAGTTATAATCATAACATACTGTTTTTTCTTACTCCACACAGGCATAGAGTGTCTGCTATTAATAA
CTATGCTCAAAAATTGTGTACCTTTAGCTTTTTAATTTGTAAAGGGGTTAATAAGGAATATTTGATGTAT
AGTGCCTTGACTAGAGATCATAATCAGCCATACCACATTTGTAGAGGTTTTACTTGCTTTAAAAAACCTC
CCACACCTCCCCCTGAACCTGAAACATAAAATGAATGCAATTGTTGTTGTTAACTTGTTTATTGCAGCTT
ATAATGGTTACAAATAAAGCAATAGCATCACAAATTTCACAAATAAAGCATTTTTTTCACTGCATTCTAG
TTGTGGTTTGTCCAAACTCATCAATGTATCTTATCATGTCTGGATCAATTCGTTGCAGGACAGGATGTGG
TGCCCGATGTGACTAGCTCTTTGCTGCAGGCCGTCCTATCCTCTGGTTCCGATAAGAGACCCAGAACTCC
GGCCCCCCACCGCCCACCGCCACCCCCATACATATGTGGTACGCAAGTAAGAGTGCCTGCGCATGCCCCA
TGTGCCCCACCAAGAGCTTTGCATCCCATACAAGTCCCCAAAGTGGAGAACCGAACCAATTCTTCGCGGG
CAGAACAAAAGCTTCTGCACACGTCTCCACTCGAATTTGGAGCCGGCCGGCGTGTGCAAAAGAGGTGAAT
CGAACGAAAGACCCGTGTGTAAAGCCGCGTTTCCAAAATGTATAAAACCGAGAGCATCTGGCCAATGTGC
ATCAGTTGTGGTCAGCAGCAAAATCAAGTGAATCATCTCAGTGCAACTAAAGGGGGGATCTCGAGGTCGA
CGGTATCGATAAGCTTGATATCACCATGGTCTTCACACTCGAAGATTTCGTTGGGGACTGGCGACAGACA
GCCGGCTACAACCTGGACCAAGTCCTTGAACAGGGAGGTGTGTCCAGTTTGTTTCAGAATCTCGGGGTGT
CCGTAACTCCGATCCAAAGGATTGTCCTGAGCGGTGAAAATGGGCTGAAGATCGACATCCATGTCATCAT
CCCGTATGAAGGTCTGAGCGGCGACCAAATGGGCCAGATCGAAAAAATTTTTAAGGTGGTGTACCCTGTG
GATGATCATCACTTTAAGGTGATCCTGCACTATGGCACACTGGTAATCGACGGGGTTACGCCGAACATGA
TCGACTATTTCGGACGGCCGTATGAAGGCATCGCCGTGTTCGACGGCAAAAAGATCACTGTAACAGGGAC
CCTGTGGAACGGCAACAAAATTATCGACGAGCGCCTGATCAACCCCGACGGCTCCCTGCTGTTCCGAGTA
ACCATCAACGGAGTGACCGGCTGGCGGCTGTGCGAACGCATTCTGGCGGACTACAAAGACCATGACGGTG
ATTATAAAGATCATGACATCGATTACAAGGATGACGATGACAAGTAAGCGGCCGCAACTTGTTTATTGCA
GCTTATAATGGTTACAAATAAAGCAATAGCATCACAAATTTCACAAATAAAGCATTTTTTTCACTGCATT
CTAGTTGTGGTTTGTCCAAACTCATCAATGTATCTTAACTAGTGGATCCACTAGGGGCCGCCGACGCGAG
GCTGGATGGCCTTCCCCATTATGATTCTTCTCGCTTCCGGCGGCATCGGGATGCCCGCGTTGCAGGCCAT
GCTGTCCAGGCAGGTAGATGACGACCATCAGGGACAGCTTCAAGGATCGCTCGCGGCTCTTACCAGCCTA
ACTTCGATCATTGGACCGCTGATCGTCACGGCGATTTATGCCGCCTCGGCGAGCACATGGAACGGGTTGG
CATGGATTGTAGGCGCCGCCCTATACCTTGTCTGCCTCCCCGCGTTGCGTCGCGGTGCATGGAGCCGGGC
CACCTCGACCTGAATGGAAGCCGGCGGCACCTCGCTAACGGATTCACCACTCCAAGAATTGGAGCCAATC
AATTCTTGCGGAGAACTGTGAATGCGCAAACCAACCCTTGGCAGAACATATCCATCGCGTCCGCCATCTC
CAGCAGCCGCACGCGGCGCATCTCGGGCAGCGTTGGGTCCTGGCCACGGGTGCGCATGATCGTGCTCCTG
TCGTTGAGGACCCGGCTAGGCTGGCGGGGTTGCCTTACTGGTTAGCAGAATGAATCACCGATACGCGAGC
GAACGTGAAGCGACTGCTGCTGCAAAACGTCTGCGACCTGAGCAACAACATGAATGGTCTTCGGTTTCCG
TGTTTCGTAAAGTCTGGAAACGCGGAAGTCAGCGCTCTTCCGCTTCCTCGCTCACTGACTCGCTGCGCTC
GGTCGTTCGGCTGCGGCGAGCGGTATCAGCTCACTCAAAGGCGGTAATACGGTTATCCACAGAATCAGGG
GATAACGCAGGAAAGAACATGTGAGCAAAAGGCCAGCAAAAGGCCAGGAACCGTA
Features (pLannotate 1.2.2; 19 found; start..end, strand, type, name):
     23..611     -  rep_origin     ori: high-copy-number ColE1/pMB1/pBR322/pUC origin of replication
    782..1642    -  CDS            AmpR: β-lactamase; bla; confers resistance to ampicillin, carbenicillin, and related antibiotics
   1643..1747    -  promoter       AmpR promoter: bla
   3229..3508    +  promoter       copia promoter: strong promoter from the Drosophila transposable element copia (Sinclair et al., 1986)
   3554..4579    +  CDS            HygR: aminoglycoside phosphotransferase from E. coli; aph(4)-Ia; confers resistance to hygromycin
   4597..4869    +  CDS            yokD (fragment): YOKD_BACSU - Experimental evidence at protein level: Swiss-Prot protein existence level 1. May contribute to antibiotic resistance. From Bacillus subtilis (strain 168).
   4866..4940    +  CDS            small t antigen (fragment): SV40 (simian virus 40) small t antigen
   4942..5007    +  intron         small t intron: SV40 (simian virus 40) small t antigen intron
   5137..5157    +  CDS            SV40 NLS: nuclear localization signal of SV40 (simian virus 40) large T antigen
   5476..5559    +  CDS            large T antigen (fragment): large T antigen from SV40 (simian virus 40)
   5582..5716    +  polyA_signal   SV40 poly(A) signal: SV40 polyadenylation signal
   5717..6143    +  promoter       MT promoter: Drosophila metallothionein promoter
   6150..6182    -  misc_feature   MCS (fragment): pBluescript multiple cloning site
   6186..6698    +  CDS            Nluc: NanoLuc® luciferase human codon-optimized
   6699..6764    +  CDS            3xFLAG: three tandem FLAG® epitope tags, followed by an enterokinase cleavage site
   6776..6897    +  polyA_signal   SV40 poly(A) signal: SV40 polyadenylation signal
   6922..7223    +  CDS            TcR (fragment): tetracycline efflux protein; tet; confers resistance to tetracycline
   7465..7593    -  CDS            YPB1_ECOLX (fragment): Protein predicted: Swiss-Prot protein existence level 4. From Escherichia coli.
   7597..7730    -  rep_origin     RSF ori (fragment): Plasmids containing the RSF 1030 origin of replication can be propagated in E. coli cells that contain additional plasmids with compatible origins.
