>Addgene plasmid #132654 | Hy_pMtnA nLuc SV40 | addgene full sequence | sequence record 258481 | Addgene NGS Result
GCGAGCCTAGCAAGGCAAATGCGAGAGAACGGCCTTACGCTTGGTGGCACAGTTCTCGTCCACAGTTCGC
TAAGCTCGCTCGGCTGGGTCGCGGGAGGGCCGGTCGCAGTGATTCAGGCCCTTCTGGATTGTGTTGGTCC
CCAGGGCACGATTGTCATGCCCACGCACTCGGGTGATCTGACTGATCCCGCAGATTGGAGATCGCCGCCC
GTGCCTGCCGATTGGGTGCAGATCTTTGTGAAGGAACCTTACTTCTGTGGTGTGACATAATTGGACAAAC
TACCTACAGAGATTTAAAGCTCTAAGGTAAATATAAAATTTTTAAGTGTATAATGTGTTAAACTACTGAT
TCTAATTGTTTGTGTATTTTAGATTCCAACCTATGGAACTGATGAATGGGAGCAGTGGTGGAATGCCTTT
AATGAGGAAAACCTGTTTTGCTCAGAAGAAATGCCATCTAGTGATGATGAGGCTACTGCTGACTCTCAAC
ATTCTACTCCTCCAAAAAAGAAGAGAAAGGTAGAAGACCCCAAGGACTTTCCTTCAGAATTGCTAAGTTT
TTTGAGTCATGCTGTGTTTAGTAATAGAACTCTTGCTTGCTTTGCTATTTACACCACAAAGGAAAAAGCT
GCACTGCTATACAAGAAAATTATGGAAAAATATTCTGTAACCTTTATAAGTAGGCATAACAGTTATAATC
ATAACATACTGTTTTTTCTTACTCCACACAGGCATAGAGTGTCTGCTATTAATAACTATGCTCAAAAATT
GTGTACCTTTAGCTTTTTAATTTGTAAAGGGGTTAATAAGGAATATTTGATGTATAGTGCCTTGACTAGA
GATCATAATCAGCCATACCACATTTGTAGAGGTTTTACTTGCTTTAAAAAACCTCCCACACCTCCCCCTG
AACCTGAAACATAAAATGAATGCAATTGTTGTTGTTAACTTGTTTATTGCAGCTTATAATGGTTACAAAT
AAAGCAATAGCATCACAAATTTCACAAATAAAGCATTTTTTTCACTGCATTCTAGTTGTGGTTTGTCCAA
ACTCATCAATGTATCTTATCATGTCTGGATCAATTCGTTGCAGGACAGGATGTGGTGCCCGATGTGACTA
GCTCTTTGCTGCAGGCCGTCCTATCCTCTGGTTCCGATAAGAGACCCAGAACTCCGGCCCCCCACCGCCC
ACCGCCACCCCCATACATATGTGGTACGCAAGTAAGAGTGCCTGCGCATGCCCCATGTGCCCCACCAAGA
GCTTTGCATCCCATACAAGTCCCCAAAGTGGAGAACCGAACCAATTCTTCGCGGGCAGAACAAAAGCTTC
TGCACACGTCTCCACTCGAATTTGGAGCCGGCCGGCGTGTGCAAAAGAGGTGAATCGAACGAAAGACCCG
TGTGTAAAGCCGCGTTTCCAAAATGTATAAAACCGAGAGCATCTGGCCAATGTGCATCAGTTGTGGTCAG
CAGCAAAATCAAGTGAATCATCTCAGTGCAACTAAAGGGGGGATCTCGAGGTCGACGGTATCGATAAGCT
TGATATCACCATGGTCTTCACACTCGAAGATTTCGTTGGGGACTGGCGACAGACAGCCGGCTACAACCTG
GACCAAGTCCTTGAACAGGGAGGTGTGTCCAGTTTGTTTCAGAATCTCGGGGTGTCCGTAACTCCGATCC
AAAGGATTGTCCTGAGCGGTGAAAATGGGCTGAAGATCGACATCCATGTCATCATCCCGTATGAAGGTCT
GAGCGGCGACCAAATGGGCCAGATCGAAAAAATTTTTAAGGTGGTGTACCCTGTGGATGATCATCACTTT
AAGGTGATCCTGCACTATGGCACACTGGTAATCGACGGGGTTACGCCGAACATGATCGACTATTTCGGAC
GGCCGTATGAAGGCATCGCCGTGTTCGACGGCAAAAAGATCACTGTAACAGGGACCCTGTGGAACGGCAA
CAAAATTATCGACGAGCGCCTGATCAACCCCGACGGCTCCCTGCTGTTCCGAGTAACCATCAACGGAGTG
ACCGGCTGGCGGCTGTGCGAACGCATTCTGGCGGACTACAAAGACCATGACGGTGATTATAAAGATCATG
ACATCGATTACAAGGATGACGATGACAAGTAAGCGGCCGCAACTTGTTTATTGCAGCTTATAATGGTTAC
AAATAAAGCAATAGCATCACAAATTTCACAAATAAAGCATTTTTTTCACTGCATTCTAGTTGTGGTTTGT
CCAAACTCATCAATGTATCTTAACTAGTGGATCCACTAGGGGCCGCCGACGCGAGGCTGGATGGCCTTCC
CCATTATGATTCTTCTCGCTTCCGGCGGCATCGGGATGCCCGCGTTGCAGGCCATGCTGTCCAGGCAGGT
AGATGACGACCATCAGGGACAGCTTCAAGGATCGCTCGCGGCTCTTACCAGCCTAACTTCGATCATTGGA
CCGCTGATCGTCACGGCGATTTATGCCGCCTCGGCGAGCACATGGAACGGGTTGGCATGGATTGTAGGCG
CCGCCCTATACCTTGTCTGCCTCCCCGCGTTGCGTCGCGGTGCATGGAGCCGGGCCACCTCGACCTGAAT
GGAAGCCGGCGGCACCTCGCTAACGGATTCACCACTCCAAGAATTGGAGCCAATCAATTCTTGCGGAGAA
CTGTGAATGCGCAAACCAACCCTTGGCAGAACATATCCATCGCGTCCGCCATCTCCAGCAGCCGCACGCG
GCGCATCTCGGGCAGCGTTGGGTCCTGGCCACGGGTGCGCATGATCGTGCTCCTGTCGTTGAGGACCCGG
CTAGGCTGGCGGGGTTGCCTTACTGGTTAGCAGAATGAATCACCGATACGCGAGCGAACGTGAAGCGACT
GCTGCTGCAAAACGTCTGCGACCTGAGCAACAACATGAATGGTCTTCGGTTTCCGTGTTTCGTAAAGTCT
GGAAACGCGGAAGTCAGCGCTCTTCCGCTTCCTCGCTCACTGACTCGCTGCGCTCGGTCGTTCGGCTGCG
GCGAGCGGTATCAGCTCACTCAAAGGCGGTAATACGGTTATCCACAGAATCAGGGGATAACGCAGGAAAG
AACATGTGAGCAAAAGGCCAGCAAAAGGCCAGGAACCGTAAAAAGGCCGCGTTGCTGGCGTTTTTCCATA
GGCTCCGCCCCCCTGACGAGCATCACAAAAATCGACGCTCAAGTCAGAGGTGGCGAAACCCGACAGGACT
ATAAAGATACCAGGCGTTTCCCCCTGGAAGCTCCCTCGTGCGCTCTCCTGTTCCGACCCTGCCGCTTACC
GGATACCTGTCCGCCTTTCTCCCTTCGGGAAGCGTGGCGCTTTCTCATAGCTCACGCTGTAGGTATCTCA
GTTCGGTGTAGGTCGTTCGCTCCAAGCTGGGCTGTGTGCACGAACCCCCCGTTCAGCCCGACCGCTGCGC
CTTATCCGGTAACTATCGTCTTGAGTCCAACCCGGTAAGACACGACTTATCGCCACTGGCAGCAGCCACT
GGTAACAGGATTAGCAGAGCGAGGTATGTAGGCGGTGCTACAGAGTTCTTGAAGTGGTGGCCTAACTACG
GCTACACTAGAAGGACAGTATTTGGTATCTGCGCTCTGCTGAAGCCAGTTACCTTCGGAAAAAGAGTTGG
TAGCTCTTGATCCGGCAAACAAACCACCGCTGGTAGCGGTGGTTTTTTTGTTTGCAAGCAGCAGATTACG
CGCAGAAAAAAAGGATCTCAAGAAGATCCTTTGATCTTTTCTACGGGGTCTGACGCTCAGTGGAACGAAA
ACTCACGTTAAGGGATTTTGGTCATGAGATTATCAAAAAGGATCTTCACCTAGATCCTTTTAAATTAAAA
ATGAAGTTTTAAATCAATCTAAAGTATATATGAGTAAACTTGGTCTGACAGTTACCAATGCTTAATCAGT
GAGGCACCTATCTCAGCGATCTGTCTATTTCGTTCATCCATAGTTGCCTGACTCCCCGTCGTGTAGATAA
CTACGATACGGGAGGGCTTACCATCTGGCCCCAGTGCTGCAATGATACCGCGAGACCCACGCTCACCGGC
TCCAGATTTATCAGCAATAAACCAGCCAGCCGGAAGGGCCGAGCGCAGAAGTGGTCCTGCAACTTTATCC
GCCTCCATCCAGTCTATTAATTGTTGCCGGGAAGCTAGAGTAAGTAGTTCGCCAGTTAATAGTTTGCGCA
ACGTTGTTGCCATTGCTGCAGGCATCGTGGTGTCACGCTCGTCGTTTGGTATGGCTTCATTCAGCTCCGG
TTCCCAACGATCAAGGCGAGTTACATGATCCCCCATGTTGTGCAAAAAAGCGGTTAGCTCCTTCGGTCCT
CCGATCGTTGTCAGAAGTAAGTTGGCCGCAGTGTTATCACTCATGGTTATGGCAGCACTGCATAATTCTC
TTACTGTCATGCCATCCGTAAGATGCTTTTCTGTGACTGGTGAGTACTCAACCAAGTCATTCTGAGAATA
GTGTATGCGGCGACCGAGTTGCTCTTGCCCGGCGTCAACACGGGATAATACCGCGCCACATAGCAGAACT
TTAAAAGTGCTCATCATTGGAAAACGTTCTTCGGGGCGAAAACTCTCAAGGATCTTACCGCTGTTGAGAT
CCAGTTCGATGTAACCCACTCGTGCACCCAACTGATCTTCAGCATCTTTTACTTTCACCAGCGTTTCTGG
GTGAGCAAAAACAGGAAGGCAAAATGCCGCAAAAAAGGGAATAAGGGCGACACGGAAATGTTGAATACTC
ATACTCTTCCTTTTTCAATATTATTGAAGCATTTATCAGGGTTATTGTCTCATGAGCGGATACATATTTG
AATGTATTTAGAAAAATAAACAAATAGGGGTTCCGCGCACATTTCCCCGAAAAGTGCCACCTGACGTCTA
AGAAACCATTATTATCATGACATTAACCTATAAAAATAGGCGTATCACGAGGCCCTTTCGTCTTCAAGAA
TTCACATTTGTACGAATTTTTTTTTTATCAAAAGTTCGAGTTTTTCACCAATTTCCTCATCAACCGAGCA
AGGCAAACGGCTTTGAATAATATGGTGTTATATATACATATATCAAATCGCTGCTGACTGCGTGATTGAT
GGCCCCAAGATTACATATTATCGAATCAGGATTCAGAAGGAGATCAATGTCAAATGCGGACAGGAACATG
AAAGACGCCTGTTATGCGCAATTAAAAATTTGGGTTTAATTGCTGTGGAAACTGTTGTTGGCGGCATCTT
AAGTTCCTGTTTAACAACATCAACTACTTATGTACGTAGAAGCGTTTAAGCCATTTGCATACAGATGAGA
ACTGGCTTTTGTGCTAATCAGTCAAGATGACTCCGATGATGATGACTCATTACCTGACCAGTTTTCGCTG
CTTTCTTTTCAACAACTACTTGTATATGTATTGTATCCAATAGCAATACATTGAATTTCCATGGTCTAGT
CACGTATTATCATTTAATTGACACCAAGTCGTGTTATTGTTGAGCTATCGAGTTCAGCTCAAACATTTCT
TATTCCCATGAATAAGCCGGCAAAAATATGCAATCTATGAAAGTTAATATAAGCAAACCTTACTTTGACT
CAATACCAATGCACTTTGTGTCGATAGGTTCACGCAATTGAGGCGATTATTCCGATAACCCAAGCGATTG
ACTGTTCCCGTTTCGATTCCAATTGAAATTTGGAAATGTACAATAGTTTTGCTATATGCTGTCAAGTACG
CTCTTATCTTCTCTGGGTTTTCTTCAGAGTTTCGAAACGCTTCTTCTTTTTTTTGTTTTTTTTTTTTTGG
AATCTCGTATTTTGGAAGGGGCTCCCCTCTGGAATTTGTTACACTGTCGTTATCATTGCGAACAAGCGGC
CCGAAGCTATCAGCGACTTTAACATTTACAATGCACTTTTTTACGACCAATTAAATGTACATTTTCCTTT
CTTCGCCCGTTGATAAGCGAACGCGATGTGGCGCAGGCAATGTGTTGCTCTTGCGACACAAACGCAATCA
AAATGGATTCAATTTCGCTTTTTCCCAGTGAAACGAAGAACGAACCGACCATCATGATATGCTCCTCTGC
ATGTTGCGTATTGAATCAATGACAATTTCAATTAAGCCGCCCGTTCGTCATGCGTTTTCGTGCGCTTCGA
AATGCTGATAACGCTGCTGTCCTCCAACTGCTTTGCATGTGGACACAATTCCATTTATTTAATTCTTTTA
TTTGGATCGGTTAAATTAAAAAGCGCCTTGTTACGCATTTAACGTTGTTTCCGGTGCGTGGTGGTTTCAT
GCTTCTGGGAACGGCAAATGGGTTTAGGATTGGGAACCCCTCATCATCTGTTGGAATATACTATTCAACC
TACAAAAGTAACGTTAAACAACACTACTTTATATTTGATATGAATGGCCACACCTTTTATGCCATAAAAC
ATATTGTAAGAGAATACCACTCTTTTTATTCCTTCTTTCCTTCTTGTACGTTTTTTGCTGTAAGTAGGTC
GTGGTGCTGGTGTTGCAGTTGAAATAACTTAAAATATAAATCATAAAACTCAAACATAAACTTGACTATT
TATTTATTTATTAAGAAAGGAAATATAAATTATAAATTACAACAGGTTATGGACCTGCAGCCAAGCTTGG
CGCTCGTCCGGGGGCAATGAGATATGAAAAAGCCTGAACTCACCGCGACGTCTGTCGAGAAGTTTCTGAT
CGAAAAGTTCGACAGCGTCTCCGACCTGATGCAGCTCTCGGAGGGCGAAGAATCTCGTGCTTTCAGCTTC
GATGTAGGAGGGCGTGGATATGTCCTGCGGGTAAATAGCTGCGCCGATGGTTTCTACAAAGATCGTTATG
TTTATCGGCACTTTGCATCGGCCGCGCTCCCGATTCCGGAAGTGCTTGACATTGGGGAATTCAGCGAGAG
CCTGACCTATTGCATCTCCCGCCGTGCACAGGGTGTCACGTTGCAAGACCTGCCTGAAACCGAACTGCCC
GCTGTTCTGCAGCCGGTCGCGGAGGCCATGGATGCGATCGCTGCGGCCGATCTTAGCCAGACGAGCGGGT
TCGGCCCATTCGGACCGCAAGGAATCGGTCAATACACTACATGGCGTGATTTCATATGCGCGATTGCTGA
TCCCCATGTGTATCACTGGCAAACTGTGATGGACGACACCGTCAGTGCGTCCGTCGCGCAGGCTCTCGAT
GAGCTGATGCTTTGGGCCGAGGACTGCCCCGAAGTCCGGCACCTCGTGCACGCGGATTTCGGCTCCAACA
ATGTCCTGACGGACAATGGCCGCATAACAGCGGTCATTGACTGGAGCGAGGCGATGTTCGGGGATTCCCA
ATACGAGGTCGCCAACATCTTCTTCTGGAGGCCGTGGTTGGCTTGTATGGAGCAGCAGACGCGCTACTTC
GAGCGGAGGCATCCGGAGCTTGCAGGATCGCCGCGGCTCCGGGCGTATATGCCCCGCATTGGTCTTGACC
AACTCTATCAGAGCTTGGTTGACGGCAATTTCGATGATGCAGCTTGGGCGCAGGGTCGATGCGACGCAAT
CGTCCGATCCGGAGCCGGGACTGTCGGGCGTACACAAATCGCCCGCAGAAGCGCGGCCGTCTGGACCGAT
GGCTGTGTAGAAGTACTCGCCGATAGTGGAAACCGACGCCCCAGCACTCGTCCGAGGGCAAAGGAATAGA
GTAGATGCCGACCGAACAAGAGCTGATTTCGAGAACGCCTCAGCCAGCAACTCGC
Features (pLannotate 1.2.2; 18 found; start..end, strand, type, name):
    231..305     +  CDS            small t antigen (fragment): SV40 (simian virus 40) small t antigen
    307..372     +  intron         small t intron: SV40 (simian virus 40) small t antigen intron
    502..522     +  CDS            SV40 NLS: nuclear localization signal of SV40 (simian virus 40) large T antigen
    841..924     +  CDS            large T antigen (fragment): large T antigen from SV40 (simian virus 40)
    947..1081    +  polyA_signal   SV40 poly(A) signal: SV40 polyadenylation signal
   1082..1508    +  promoter       MT promoter: Drosophila metallothionein promoter
   1515..1547    -  misc_feature   MCS (fragment): pBluescript multiple cloning site
   1551..2063    +  CDS            Nluc: NanoLuc® luciferase human codon-optimized
   2064..2129    +  CDS            3xFLAG: three tandem FLAG® epitope tags, followed by an enterokinase cleavage site
   2141..2262    +  polyA_signal   SV40 poly(A) signal: SV40 polyadenylation signal
   2287..2588    +  CDS            TcR (fragment): tetracycline efflux protein; tet; confers resistance to tetracycline
   2830..2958    -  CDS            YPB1_ECOLX (fragment): Protein predicted: Swiss-Prot protein existence level 4. From Escherichia coli.
   3143..3731    -  rep_origin     ori: high-copy-number ColE1/pMB1/pBR322/pUC origin of replication
   3902..4762    -  CDS            AmpR: β-lactamase; bla; confers resistance to ampicillin, carbenicillin, and related antibiotics
   4763..4867    -  promoter       AmpR promoter: bla
   6349..6628    +  promoter       copia promoter: strong promoter from the Drosophila transposable element copia (Sinclair et al., 1986)
   6674..7699    +  CDS            HygR: aminoglycoside phosphotransferase from E. coli; aph(4)-Ia; confers resistance to hygromycin
   7717..234     +  CDS            yokD (fragment) (across the origin): YOKD_BACSU - Experimental evidence at protein level: Swiss-Prot protein existence level 1. May contribute to antibiotic resistance. From Bacillus subtilis (strain 168).
