[The description below was written by a language model from this plasmid's Addgene catalogue record and pLannotate feature annotations shown in this document.]
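Description:
Hy_pMtnA nLuc SV40 is a 7,755 bp insect expression plasmid derived from the Hy_pMtnA eGFP backbone, designed to produce nanoLuciferase (nLuc) mRNA in Drosophila cells. It is propagated in E. coli through a high-copy ColE1/pUC-type origin and selected with ampicillin via the bla (AmpR) gene and its native promoter. For selection in insect cells it carries a hygromycin resistance cassette in which the aph(4)-Ia hygromycin phosphotransferase gene is driven by the strong promoter from the Drosophila copia transposable element. This cassette is followed by SV40 early-region sequence (small t antigen fragment and intron, large T fragments) ending in an SV40 polyadenylation signal, which presumably supplies 3′ processing for the marker transcript.

The reporter unit lies immediately downstream. The Drosophila Metallothionein A (MtnA) promoter, which is generally induced by metals such as copper, drives a human codon-optimized NanoLuc open reading frame fused at its C terminus to a 3xFLAG epitope tag, allowing readout by luminescence or anti-FLAG detection. The insert was cloned between EcoRV and NotI sites, both retained, and transcription terminates at a second SV40 poly(A) signal, as reflected in the plasmid name. Short annotated fragments of a tetracycline resistance gene, other bacterial open reading frames and an RSF origin appear to be backbone remnants or weak annotation matches rather than functional elements. The depositor and sequencing-derived feature tables agree apart from their start coordinates. The associated work concerns cleavage of nascent mRNAs by the Integrator complex to attenuate transcription, consistent with use as an inducible reporter of MtnA promoter output in transiently or stably transfected Drosophila cells.
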