Addgene plasmid #132654: Hy_pMtnA nLuc SV40
Purpose: Expresses nanoLuciferase (nLuc) mRNA from the Drosophila Metallothionein A promoter
Depositing lab: Jeremy Wilusz. Depositing organization: University of Pennsylvania. Publication: The Integrator complex cleaves nascent mRNAs to attenuate transcription. Tatomer DC, Elrod ND, Liang D, Xiao MS, Jiang JZ, Jonathan M, Huang KL, Wagner EJ, Cherry S, Wilusz JE. Genes Dev. 2019 Sep 17. pii: gad.330167.119. doi: 10.1101/gad.330167.119. PubMed 31530651.
Backbone
  Vector backbone: Hy_pMtnA eGFP
  Total vector size (bp): 7755
  Vector type: Insect Expression
  Selectable markers: Hygromycin
Growth in bacteria
  Bacterial resistance: Ampicillin, 100 μg/mL
  Growth temperature: 37°C
  Growth strain: DH5alpha
  Copy number: Unknown
Gene/Insert
  Gene/Insert name: nanoLuciferase
  Promoter: MtnA
  Tag / fusion protein: 3xFLAG (C terminal on insert)
  Cloning method: Restriction Enzyme; 5′ cloning site EcoRV (not destroyed); 3′ cloning site NotI (not destroyed)
  Sequencing primers: 5′ CACTCGAATTTGGAGCCGGC; 3′ CTACCTGCCTGGACAGCATG
Terms and licenses: Academic/Nonprofit Terms; Industry Terms: Not Available to Industry
How to cite: Hy_pMtnA nLuc SV40 was a gift from Jeremy Wilusz (Addgene plasmid # 132654 ; http://n2t.net/addgene:132654 ; RRID:Addgene_132654)
